Addgene plasmid #48740: pET-UNC60B
Purpose: Bacterial expression of UNC-60B (a C. elegans ADF/cofilin)
Depositing lab: Shoichiro Ono. Depositing organization: Emory University. Publication: Two Caenorhabditis elegans actin depolymerizing factor/cofilin proteins, encoded by the unc-60 gene, differentially regulate actin filament dynamics. Ono S, Benian GM. J Biol Chem. 1998 Feb 6;273(6):3778-83. 10.1074/jbc.273.6.3778 PubMed 9452511.
Backbone
  Vector backbone: pET-3d
  Backbone manufacturer: Novagen
  Backbone size w/o insert (bp): 459
  Vector type: Bacterial Expression
Growth in bacteria
  Bacterial resistance: Ampicillin, 100 μg/mL
  Growth temperature: 37°C
  Growth strain: XL1 Blue
  Copy number: High Copy
Gene/Insert
  Gene/Insert name: C. elegans UNC-60B cDNA (alt name: C. elegans ADF/cofilin)
  Species: C. elegans (nematode)
  Insert size (bp): 459
  Entrez Gene: unc-60 (a.k.a. CELE_C38C3.5)
  Promoter: T7
  Cloning method: Restriction Enzyme; 5′ cloning site NcoI (unknown if destroyed); 3′ cloning site BamHI (unknown if destroyed)
  Sequencing primers: 5′ T7; 3′ T7term
Terms and licenses: Academic/Nonprofit Terms; Industry Terms: Not Available to Industry
Depositor comments: Please see the insert sequence provided by the depositing laboratory and Figure 1 from the associated publication (Ono S and Benian GM, JBC 1998) listed below for information on the UNC-60 isoform in this plasmid. This plasmid encodes the UNC-60B isoform as described in the publication and now referred to as UNC-60C by NCBI and Wormbase (GenBank reference sequence NP_503427.2). The original nomenclature of UNC-60A and UNC-60B was defined in the publication "Genetic organization of the unc-60 region in Caenorhabditis elegans." McKim KS, Heschl MF, Rosenbluth RE, Baillie DL. Genetics. 1988 Jan;118(1):49-59. https://www.ncbi.nlm.nih.gov/pubmed/8608931
How to cite: pET-UNC60B was a gift from Shoichiro Ono (Addgene plasmid # 48740 ; http://n2t.net/addgene:48740 ; RRID:Addgene_48740)
