[The description below was written by a language model from this plasmid's Addgene catalogue record.]
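Description:
pET-UNC60B is a bacterial expression plasmid built on the Novagen pET-3d backbone, carrying the cDNA for UNC-60B, an actin depolymerizing factor (ADF)/cofilin protein from the nematode Caenorhabditis elegans. It is maintained in E. coli as a high-copy plasmid under ampicillin selection. The record lists a general cloning strain for propagation. As with other pET vectors, protein production would require a host that supplies T7 RNA polymerase. The 459 bp insert was placed between the NcoI and BamHI sites by restriction cloning, downstream of the T7 promoter, and the T7 promoter and T7 terminator primer sites flank it for sequencing. Cloning into NcoI typically positions the insert's start codon at the vector's translation initiation site. The record lists no fusion tags, so the protein appears to be expressed untagged, although this is not stated explicitly. The backbone size is recorded as 459 bp, which duplicates the insert size and is almost certainly an entry error rather than the true size of pET-3d.

The unc-60 gene encodes more than one ADF/cofilin isoform, and the depositor's comments address nomenclature. This plasmid encodes the isoform called UNC-60B in the original literature and the associated publication, but current NCBI and WormBase annotation refers to the same isoform as UNC-60C. Users should therefore confirm isoform identity against the depositor's insert sequence rather than relying on the name alone. The construct is intended for producing recombinant UNC-60B in bacteria, and the associated work compared how the two unc-60-encoded proteins differentially regulate actin filament dynamics. No feature table was supplied, so details of the backbone elements are inferred from the named vector.
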