>Addgene plasmid #48740 | pET-UNC60B | depositor partial sequence | sequence record 70790 | pET-UNC60B sequence 459 bps
ATGGCTTCCGGAGTCAAAGTTGATCCATCCTGCAAGAACGCCTACGATCTTCTCCACAACAAGCATCAGC
ACAGCTACATCATCTTCAAGATTGACAAAAATGACACCGCCATCGTCGTCGAGAAGGTCGGAGAGAAGAA
TGCTCCGTACGCCGAGTTCGTTGAGGAGATGAAGAAGCTTGTTGAGGACGGAAAGGAGTGCAGATATGCT
GCCGTCGACGTCGAGGTTACTGTCCAAAGACAGGGAGCCGAGGGAACCAGCACACTCAATAAGGTCATCT
TCGTTCAATACTGTCCAGACAACGCCCCAGTCCGCAGACGTATGCTCTACGCCTCCTCGGTCCGTGCTCT
CAAGGCGTCCCTCGGACTCGAGTCCCTCTTCCAAGTACAGGCCTCCGAGATGTCGGACCTCGACGAGAAG
AGCGTGAAGAGCGACCTGATGTCCAACCAAAGAATCTAA
