>Addgene plasmid #48740 | pET-UNC60B | addgene partial sequence | sequence record 72988 | T7 5'-TAATACGACTCACTATAGGG-3'
ACTTTAAGAAGGAGATATACCATGGCTTCCGGAGTCAAAGTTGATCCATCCTGCAAGAACGCCTACGATC
TTCTCCACAACAAGCATCAGCACAGCTACATCATCTTCAAGATTGACAAAAATGACACCGCCATCGTCGT
CGAGAAGGTCGGAGAGAAGAATGCTCCGTACGCCGAGTTCGTTGAGGAGATGAAGAAGCTTGTTGAGGAC
GGAAAGGAGTGCAGATATGCTGCCGTCGACGTCGAGGTTACTGTCCAAAGACAGGGAGCCGAGGGAACCA
GCACACTCAATAAGGTCATCTTCGTTCAATACTGTCCAGACAACGCCCCAGTCCGCAGACGTATGCTCTA
CGCCTCCTCGGTCCGTGCTCTCAAGGCGTCCCTCGGACTCGAGTCCCTCTTCCAAGTACAGGCCTCCGAG
ATGTCGGACCTCGACGAGAAGAGCGTGAAGAGCGACCTGATGTCCAACCAAAGAATCTAAGGATCCGGCT
GCTAACAAAGCCCGAAAGGAAGCTGAGTTGGCTGCTGCCACCGCTGAGCAATAACTAGCATAACCCCTTG
GGGCCTCTAAACGGGTCTTGAGGGGTTTTTTGCTGAAAGGAGGAACTATATCCGGATATCCACAGGACGG
GTGTGGTCGCCATGATCGCGTAGTCGATAGTGGCTCCAAGTAGCGAAGCGAGCAGGACTGGGCGGCGGCC
AAAGCGGTCGGACAGTGCTCCGAGAACGGGTGCGCATAGAAATTGCATCAACGCATATAGCGCTAGCAGC
ACGCCATAGTGACTGGCGATGCTGTCGGAATGGACGATATCCCGCAAGAGGCCCGGCAGTACCGGCATAA
CCAAGCCTATGCCTACAGCATCCAGGGTGACGGTGCCGAGGATGACGATGAGCGCATTGTTAGATTTCAT
ACACGG
